LOCUS       Exported 9444 bp ds-DNA circular SYN 12-MAY-2021
DEFINITION  Expresses BE4-Gam in mammalian cells.
ACCESSION   .
VERSION     .
KEYWORDS    BE4-Gam
SOURCE      synthetic DNA construct
  ORGANISM  synthetic DNA construct
REFERENCE   1 (bases 1 to 9444)
  AUTHORS   Komor AC, Zhao KT, Packer MS, Gaudelli NM, Waterbury AL, Koblan LW,
            Kim YB, Badran AH, Liu DR
  TITLE     Improved base excision repair inhibition and bacteriophage Mu Gam
            protein yields C:G-to-T:A base editors with higher efficiency and
            product purity.
  JOURNAL   Sci Adv. 2017 Aug 30;3(8):eaao4774. doi: 10.1126/sciadv.aao4774.
            eCollection 2017 Aug.
  PUBMED    28875174
REFERENCE   2 (bases 1 to 9444)
  AUTHORS   .
  TITLE     Direct Submission
  JOURNAL   Exported May 12, 2021 from SnapGene Server 1.1.58
            http://www.snapgene.com
FEATURES             Location/Qualifiers
     source          1..9444
                     /organism="synthetic DNA construct"
                     /mol_type="other DNA"
     promoter        132..335
                     /label=CMV promoter
                     /note="human cytomegalovirus (CMV) immediate early
                     promoter"
     primer_bind     286..306
                     /label=CMV-F
                     /note="Human CMV immediate early promoter, forward primer"
     primer_bind     377..396
                     /label=T7
                     /note="T7 promoter, forward primer"
     promoter        377..395
                     /label=T7 promoter
                     /note="promoter for bacteriophage T7 RNA polymerase"
     regulatory      403..412
                     /regulatory_class="other"
                     /note="vertebrate consensus sequence for strong initiation
                     of translation (Kozak, 1987)"
     CDS             979..1662
                     /codon_start=1
                     /product="cytidine deaminase (C to U editing enzyme) from
                     rat"
                     /label=APOBEC-1
                     /note="can use ssDNA as a substrate (Komor et al., 2016)"
                     /translation="SSETGPVAVDPTLRRRIEPHEFEVFFDPRELRKETCLLYEINWGG
                     RHSIWRHTSQNTNKHVEVNFIEKFTTERYFCPNTRCSITWFLSWSPCGECSRAITEFLS
                     RYPHVTLFIYIARLYHHADPRNRQGLRDLISSGVTIQIMTEQESGYCWRNFVNYSPSNE
                     AHWPRYPHLWVRLYVLELYCIILGLPPCLNILRRKQPQLTFFTIALQSCHYQRLPPHIL
                     WATGLK"
     CDS             1759..5859
                     /codon_start=1
                     /product="nickase mutant of the Cas9 endonuclease from the
                     Streptococcus pyogenes Type II CRISPR/Cas system"
                     /label=Cas9(D10A)
                     /note="generates RNA-guided single strand nicks in DNA due
                     to the D10A mutation in the RuvC catalytic domain"
                     /translation="DKKYSIGLAIGTNSVGWAVITDEYKVPSKKFKVLGNTDRHSIKKN
                     LIGALLFDSGETAEATRLKRTARRRYTRRKNRICYLQEIFSNEMAKVDDSFFHRLEESF
                     LVEEDKKHERHPIFGNIVDEVAYHEKYPTIYHLRKKLVDSTDKADLRLIYLALAHMIKF
                     RGHFLIEGDLNPDNSDVDKLFIQLVQTYNQLFEENPINASGVDAKAILSARLSKSRRLE
                     NLIAQLPGEKKNGLFGNLIALSLGLTPNFKSNFDLAEDAKLQLSKDTYDDDLDNLLAQI
                     GDQYADLFLAAKNLSDAILLSDILRVNTEITKAPLSASMIKRYDEHHQDLTLLKALVRQ
                     QLPEKYKEIFFDQSKNGYAGYIDGGASQEEFYKFIKPILEKMDGTEELLVKLNREDLLR
                     KQRTFDNGSIPHQIHLGELHAILRRQEDFYPFLKDNREKIEKILTFRIPYYVGPLARGN
                     SRFAWMTRKSEETITPWNFEEVVDKGASAQSFIERMTNFDKNLPNEKVLPKHSLLYEYF
                     TVYNELTKVKYVTEGMRKPAFLSGEQKKAIVDLLFKTNRKVTVKQLKEDYFKKIECFDS
                     VEISGVEDRFNASLGTYHDLLKIIKDKDFLDNEENEDILEDIVLTLTLFEDREMIEERL
                     KTYAHLFDDKVMKQLKRRRYTGWGRLSRKLINGIRDKQSGKTILDFLKSDGFANRNFMQ
                     LIHDDSLTFKEDIQKAQVSGQGDSLHEHIANLAGSPAIKKGILQTVKVVDELVKVMGRH
                     KPENIVIEMARENQTTQKGQKNSRERMKRIEEGIKELGSQILKEHPVENTQLQNEKLYL
                     YYLQNGRDMYVDQELDINRLSDYDVDHIVPQSFLKDDSIDNKVLTRSDKNRGKSDNVPS
                     EEVVKKMKNYWRQLLNAKLITQRKFDNLTKAERGGLSELDKAGFIKRQLVETRQITKHV
                     AQILDSRMNTKYDENDKLIREVKVITLKSKLVSDFRKDFQFYKVREINNYHHAHDAYLN
                     AVVGTALIKKYPKLESEFVYGDYKVYDVRKMIAKSEQEIGKATAKYFFYSNIMNFFKTE
                     ITLANGEIRKRPLIETNGETGEIVWDKGRDFATVRKVLSMPQVNIVKKTEVQTGGFSKE
                     SILPKRNSDKLIARKKDWDPKKYGGFDSPTVAYSVLVVAKVEKGKSKKLKSVKELLGIT
                     IMERSSFEKNPIDFLEAKGYKEVKKDLIIKLPKYSLFELENGRKRMLASAGELQKGNEL
                     ALPSKYVNFLYLASHYEKLKGSPEDNEQKQLFVEQHKHYLDEIIEQISEFSKRVILADA
                     NLDKVLSAYNKHRDKPIREQAENIIHLFTLTNLGAPAAFKYFDTTIDRKRYTSTKEVLD
                     ATLIHQSITGLYETRIDLSQLGGD"
     CDS             5890..6138
                     /codon_start=1
                     /product="uracil-DNA glycosylase inhibitor from a Bacillus
                     subtilis bacteriophage (Mol et al., 1995)"
                     /label=UGI
                     /translation="TNLSDIIEKETGKQLVIQESILMLPEEVEEVIGNKPESDILVHTA
                     YDESTDENVMLLTSDAPEYKPWALVIQDSNGENKIKML"
     CDS             6169..6417
                     /codon_start=1
                     /product="uracil-DNA glycosylase inhibitor from a Bacillus
                     subtilis bacteriophage (Mol et al., 1995)"
                     /label=UGI
                     /translation="TNLSDIIEKETGKQLVIQESILMLPEEVEEVIGNKPESDILVHTA
                     YDESTDENVMLLTSDAPEYKPWALVIQDSNGENKIKML"
     CDS             6430..6450
                     /codon_start=1
                     /product="nuclear localization signal of SV40 (simian virus
                     40) large T antigen"
                     /label=SV40 NLS
                     /translation="PKKKRKV"
     CDS             6459..6476
                     /codon_start=1
                     /product="6xHis affinity tag"
                     /label=6xHis
                     /translation="HHHHHH"
     primer_bind     complement(6499..6516)
                     /label=BGH-rev
                     /note="Bovine growth hormone terminator, reverse primer.
                     Also called BGH reverse"
     polyA_signal    6505..6729
                     /label=bGH poly(A) signal
                     /note="bovine growth hormone polyadenylation signal"
     primer_bind     complement(6800..6816)
                     /label=M13 rev
                     /note="common sequencing primer, one of multiple similar
                     variants"
     primer_bind     complement(6800..6816)
                     /label=M13 Reverse
                     /note="In lacZ gene. Also called M13-rev"
     primer_bind     complement(6813..6835)
                     /label=M13/pUC Reverse
                     /note="In lacZ gene"
     protein_bind    6824..6840
                     /label=lac operator
                     /bound_moiety="lac repressor encoded by lacI"
                     /note="The lac repressor binds to the lac operator to
                     inhibit transcription in E. coli. This inhibition can be
                     relieved by adding lactose or
                     isopropyl-beta-D-thiogalactopyranoside (IPTG)."
     promoter        complement(6848..6878)
                     /label=lac promoter
                     /note="promoter for the E. coli lac operon"
     protein_bind    6893..6914
                     /label=CAP binding site
                     /bound_moiety="E. coli catabolite activator protein"
                     /note="CAP binding activates transcription in the presence
                     of cAMP."
     primer_bind     complement(7031..7048)
                     /label=L4440
                     /note="L4440 vector, forward primer"
     rep_origin      complement(7202..7790)
                     /direction=LEFT
                     /label=ori
                     /note="high-copy-number ColE1/pMB1/pBR322/pUC origin of
                     replication"
     primer_bind     complement(7282..7301)
                     /label=pBR322ori-F
                     /note="pBR322 origin, forward primer"
     CDS             complement(7961..8821)
                     /codon_start=1
                     /gene="bla"
                     /product="beta-lactamase"
                     /label=AmpR
                     /note="confers resistance to ampicillin, carbenicillin, and
                     related antibiotics"
                     /translation="MSIQHFRVALIPFFAAFCLPVFAHPETLVKVKDAEDQLGARVGYI
                     ELDLNSGKILESFRPEERFPMMSTFKVLLCGAVLSRIDAGQEQLGRRIHYSQNDLVEYS
                     PVTEKHLTDGMTVRELCSAAITMSDNTAANLLLTTIGGPKELTAFLHNMGDHVTRLDRW
                     EPELNEAIPNDERDTTMPVAMATTLRKLLTGELLTLASRQQLIDWMEADKVAGPLLRSA
                     LPAGWFIADKSGAGERGSRGIIAALGPDGKPSRIVVIYTTGSQATMDERNRQIAEIGAS
                     LIKHW"
     primer_bind     8584..8603
                     /label=Amp-R
                     /note="Ampicillin resistance gene, reverse primer"
     promoter        complement(8822..8926)
                     /gene="bla"
                     /label=AmpR promoter
     primer_bind     complement(9005..9024)
                     /label=pRS-marker
                     /note="pRS vectors, use to sequence yeast selectable
                     marker"
     enhancer        9196..131
                     /label=CMV enhancer
                     /note="human cytomegalovirus immediate early enhancer"
ORIGIN
        1 atatgccaag tacgccccct attgacgtca atgacggtaa atggcccgcc tggcattatg
       61 cccagtacat gaccttatgg gactttccta cttggcagta catctacgta ttagtcatcg
      121 ctattaccat ggtgatgcgg ttttggcagt acatcaatgg gcgtggatag cggtttgact
      181 cacggggatt tccaagtctc caccccattg acgtcaatgg gagtttgttt tggcaccaaa
      241 atcaacggga ctttccaaaa tgtcgtaaca actccgcccc attgacgcaa atgggcggta
      301 ggcgtgtacg gtgggaggtc tatataagca gagctggttt agtgaaccgt cagatccgct
      361 agagatccgc ggccgctaat acgactcact atagggagag ccgccaccat ggctaaacca
      421 gcaaaacgta tcaagagtgc cgcagcggct tatgtgccac aaaaccgcga tgcggtgatt
      481 accgatatta aacgcatcgg ggatttacag cgcgaagcat cacgtctgga aacggaaatg
      541 aatgatgcca tcgcggaaat tacggagaaa tttgcggccc ggattgcacc gattaaaacc
      601 gatattgaaa ccctttcaaa aggcgttcag ggatggtgtg aagcgaaccg cgacgaactg
      661 acgaacggcg gcaaagtgaa gacggcgaat cttgtcaccg gtgatgtatc gtggcgggtc
      721 cgtccaccat cagtaagtat tcgtggtatg gatgcagtga tggaaacgct ggagcgtctt
      781 ggcctgcaac gctttattcg cacgaagcag gaaatcaaca aggaagcgat tttactggaa
      841 ccgaaagcgg tcgcaggcgt tgccggaatt acagttaaat caggcattga ggatttttct
      901 attattccat ttgaacagga agccggtatt agcggcagcg agactcccgg gacctcagag
      961 tccgctacac ccgaaagtag ctcagagact ggcccagtgg ctgtggaccc cacattgaga
     1021 cggcggatcg agccccatga gtttgaggta ttcttcgatc cgagagagct ccgcaaggag
     1081 acctgcctgc tttacgaaat taattggggg ggccggcact ccatttggcg acatacatca
     1141 cagaacacta acaagcacgt cgaagtcaac ttcatcgaga agttcacgac agaaagatat
     1201 ttctgtccga acacaaggtg cagcattacc tggtttctca gctggagccc atgcggcgaa
     1261 tgtagtaggg ccatcactga attcctgtca aggtatcccc acgtcactct gtttatttac
     1321 atcgcaaggc tgtaccacca cgctgacccc cgcaatcgac aaggcctgcg ggatttgatc
     1381 tcttcaggtg tgactatcca aattatgact gagcaggagt caggatactg ctggagaaac
     1441 tttgtgaatt atagcccgag taatgaagcc cactggccta ggtatcccca tctgtgggta
     1501 cgactgtacg ttcttgaact gtactgcatc atactgggcc tgcctccttg tctcaacatt
     1561 ctgagaagga agcagccaca gctgacattc tttaccatcg ctcttcagtc ttgtcattac
     1621 cagcgactgc ccccacacat tctctgggcc accgggttga aatctggtgg ttcttctggt
     1681 ggttctagcg gcagcgagac tcccgggacc tcagagtccg ccacacccga aagttctggt
     1741 ggttcttctg gtggttctga taaaaagtat tctattggtt tagccatcgg cactaattcc
     1801 gttggatggg ctgtcataac cgatgaatac aaagtacctt caaagaaatt taaggtgttg
     1861 gggaacacag accgtcattc gattaaaaag aatcttatcg gtgccctcct attcgatagt
     1921 ggcgaaacgg cagaggcgac tcgcctgaaa cgaaccgctc ggagaaggta tacacgtcgc
     1981 aagaaccgaa tatgttactt acaagaaatt tttagcaatg agatggccaa agttgacgat
     2041 tctttctttc accgtttgga agagtccttc cttgtcgaag aggacaagaa acatgaacgg
     2101 caccccatct ttggaaacat agtagatgag gtggcatatc atgaaaagta cccaacgatt
     2161 tatcacctca gaaaaaagct agttgactca actgataaag cggacctgag gttaatctac
     2221 ttggctcttg cccatatgat aaagttccgt gggcactttc tcattgaggg tgatctaaat
     2281 ccggacaact cggatgtcga caaactgttc atccagttag tacaaaccta taatcagttg
     2341 tttgaagaga accctataaa tgcaagtggc gtggatgcga aggctattct tagcgcccgc
     2401 ctctctaaat cccgacggct agaaaacctg atcgcacaat tacccggaga gaagaaaaat
     2461 gggttgttcg gtaaccttat agcgctctca ctaggcctga caccaaattt taagtcgaac
     2521 ttcgacttag ctgaagatgc caaattgcag cttagtaagg acacgtacga tgacgatctc
     2581 gacaatctac tggcacaaat tggagatcag tatgcggact tatttttggc tgccaaaaac
     2641 cttagcgatg caatcctcct atctgacata ctgagagtta atactgagat taccaaggcg
     2701 ccgttatccg cttcaatgat caaaaggtac gatgaacatc accaagactt gacacttctc
     2761 aaggccctag tccgtcagca actgcctgag aaatataagg aaatattctt tgatcagtcg
     2821 aaaaacgggt acgcaggtta tattgacggc ggagcgagtc aagaggaatt ctacaagttt
     2881 atcaaaccca tattagagaa gatggatggg acggaagagt tgcttgtaaa actcaatcgc
     2941 gaagatctac tgcgaaagca gcggactttc gacaacggta gcattccaca tcaaatccac
     3001 ttaggcgaat tgcatgctat acttagaagg caggaggatt tttatccgtt cctcaaagac
     3061 aatcgtgaaa agattgagaa aatcctaacc tttcgcatac cttactatgt gggacccctg
     3121 gcccgaggga actctcggtt cgcatggatg acaagaaagt ccgaagaaac gattactcca
     3181 tggaattttg aggaagttgt cgataaaggt gcgtcagctc aatcgttcat cgagaggatg
     3241 accaactttg acaagaattt accgaacgaa aaagtattgc ctaagcacag tttactttac
     3301 gagtatttca cagtgtacaa tgaactcacg aaagttaagt atgtcactga gggcatgcgt
     3361 aaacccgcct ttctaagcgg agaacagaag aaagcaatag tagatctgtt attcaagacc
     3421 aaccgcaaag tgacagttaa gcaattgaaa gaggactact ttaagaaaat tgaatgcttc
     3481 gattctgtcg agatctccgg ggtagaagat cgatttaatg cgtcacttgg tacgtatcat
     3541 gacctcctaa agataattaa agataaggac ttcctggata acgaagagaa tgaagatatc
     3601 ttagaagata tagtgttgac tcttaccctc tttgaagatc gggaaatgat tgaggaaaga
     3661 ctaaaaacat acgctcacct gttcgacgat aaggttatga aacagttaaa gaggcgtcgc
     3721 tatacgggct ggggacgatt gtcgcggaaa cttatcaacg ggataagaga caagcaaagt
     3781 ggtaaaacta ttctcgattt tctaaagagc gacggcttcg ccaataggaa ctttatgcag
     3841 ctgatccatg atgactcttt aaccttcaaa gaggatatac aaaaggcaca ggtttccgga
     3901 caaggggact cattgcacga acatattgcg aatcttgctg gttcgccagc catcaaaaag
     3961 ggcatactcc agacagtcaa agtagtggat gagctagtta aggtcatggg acgtcacaaa
     4021 ccggaaaaca ttgtaatcga gatggcacgc gaaaatcaaa cgactcagaa ggggcaaaaa
     4081 aacagtcgag agcggatgaa gagaatagaa gagggtatta aagaactggg cagccagatc
     4141 ttaaaggagc atcctgtgga aaatacccaa ttgcagaacg agaaacttta cctctattac
     4201 ctacaaaatg gaagggacat gtatgttgat caggaactgg acataaaccg tttatctgat
     4261 tacgacgtcg atcacattgt accccaatcc tttttgaagg acgattcaat cgacaataaa
     4321 gtgcttacac gctcggataa gaaccgaggg aaaagtgaca atgttccaag cgaggaagtc
     4381 gtaaagaaaa tgaagaacta ttggcggcag ctcctaaatg cgaaactgat aacgcaaaga
     4441 aagttcgata acttaactaa agctgagagg ggtggcttgt ctgaacttga caaggccgga
     4501 tttattaaac gtcagctcgt ggaaacccgc caaatcacaa agcatgttgc acagatacta
     4561 gattcccgaa tgaatacgaa atacgacgag aacgataagc tgattcggga agtcaaagta
     4621 atcactttaa agtcaaaatt ggtgtcggac ttcagaaagg attttcaatt ctataaagtt
     4681 agggagataa ataactacca ccatgcgcac gacgcttatc ttaatgccgt cgtagggacc
     4741 gcactcatta agaaataccc gaagctagaa agtgagtttg tgtatggtga ttacaaagtt
     4801 tatgacgtcc gtaagatgat cgcgaaaagc gaacaggaga taggcaaggc tacagccaaa
     4861 tacttctttt attctaacat tatgaatttc tttaagacgg aaatcactct ggcaaacgga
     4921 gagatacgca aacgaccttt aattgaaacc aatggggaga caggtgaaat cgtatgggat
     4981 aagggccggg acttcgcgac ggtgagaaaa gttttgtcca tgccccaagt caacatagta
     5041 aagaaaactg aggtgcagac cggagggttt tcaaaggaat cgattcttcc aaaaaggaat
     5101 agtgataagc tcatcgctcg taaaaaggac tgggacccga aaaagtacgg tggcttcgat
     5161 agccctacag ttgcctattc tgtcctagta gtggcaaaag ttgagaaggg aaaatccaag
     5221 aaactgaagt cagtcaaaga attattgggg ataacgatta tggagcgctc gtcttttgaa
     5281 aagaacccca tcgacttcct tgaggcgaaa ggttacaagg aagtaaaaaa ggatctcata
     5341 attaaactac caaagtatag tctgtttgag ttagaaaatg gccgaaaacg gatgttggct
     5401 agcgccggag agcttcaaaa ggggaacgaa ctcgcactac cgtctaaata cgtgaatttc
     5461 ctgtatttag cgtcccatta cgagaagttg aaaggttcac ctgaagataa cgaacagaag
     5521 caactttttg ttgagcagca caaacattat ctcgacgaaa tcatagagca aatttcggaa
     5581 ttcagtaaga gagtcatcct agctgatgcc aatctggaca aagtattaag cgcatacaac
     5641 aagcacaggg ataaacccat acgtgagcag gcggaaaata ttatccattt gtttactctt
     5701 accaacctcg gcgctccagc cgcattcaag tattttgaca caacgataga tcgcaaacga
     5761 tacacttcta ccaaggaggt gctagacgcg acactgattc accaatccat cacgggatta
     5821 tatgaaactc ggatagattt gtcacagctt gggggtgact ctggtggttc tggaggatct
     5881 ggtggttcta ctaatctgtc agatattatt gaaaaggaga ccggtaagca actggttatc
     5941 caggaatcca tcctcatgct cccagaggag gtggaagaag tcattgggaa caagccggaa
     6001 agcgatatac tcgtgcacac cgcctacgac gagagcaccg acgagaatgt catgcttctg
     6061 actagcgacg cccctgaata caagccttgg gctctggtca tacaggatag caacggtgag
     6121 aacaagatta agatgctctc tggtggttct ggaggatctg gtggttctac taatctgtca
     6181 gatattattg aaaaggagac cggtaagcaa ctggttatcc aggaatccat cctcatgctc
     6241 ccagaggagg tggaagaagt cattgggaac aagccggaaa gcgatatact cgtgcacacc
     6301 gcctacgacg agagcaccga cgagaatgtc atgcttctga ctagcgacgc ccctgaatac
     6361 aagccttggg ctctggtcat acaggatagc aacggtgaga acaagattaa gatgctctct
     6421 ggtggttctc ccaagaagaa gaggaaagtc taaccggtca tcatcaccat caccattgag
     6481 tttaaacccg ctgatcagcc tcgactgtgc cttctagttg ccagccatct gttgtttgcc
     6541 cctcccccgt gccttccttg accctggaag gtgccactcc cactgtcctt tcctaataaa
     6601 atgaggaaat tgcatcgcat tgtctgagta ggtgtcattc tattctgggg ggtggggtgg
     6661 ggcaggacag caagggggag gattgggaag acaatagcag gcatgctggg gatgcggtgg
     6721 gctctatggc ttctgaggcg gaaagaacca gctggggctc gataccgtcg acctctagct
     6781 agagcttggc gtaatcatgg tcatagctgt ttcctgtgtg aaattgttat ccgctcacaa
     6841 ttccacacaa catacgagcc ggaagcataa agtgtaaagc ctagggtgcc taatgagtga
     6901 gctaactcac attaattgcg ttgcgctcac tgcccgcttt ccagtcggga aacctgtcgt
     6961 gccagctgca ttaatgaatc ggccaacgcg cggggagagg cggtttgcgt attgggcgct
     7021 cttccgcttc ctcgctcact gactcgctgc gctcggtcgt tcggctgcgg cgagcggtat
     7081 cagctcactc aaaggcggta atacggttat ccacagaatc aggggataac gcaggaaaga
     7141 acatgtgagc aaaaggccag caaaaggcca ggaaccgtaa aaaggccgcg ttgctggcgt
     7201 ttttccatag gctccgcccc cctgacgagc atcacaaaaa tcgacgctca agtcagaggt
     7261 ggcgaaaccc gacaggacta taaagatacc aggcgtttcc ccctggaagc tccctcgtgc
     7321 gctctcctgt tccgaccctg ccgcttaccg gatacctgtc cgcctttctc ccttcgggaa
     7381 gcgtggcgct ttctcatagc tcacgctgta ggtatctcag ttcggtgtag gtcgttcgct
     7441 ccaagctggg ctgtgtgcac gaaccccccg ttcagcccga ccgctgcgcc ttatccggta
     7501 actatcgtct tgagtccaac ccggtaagac acgacttatc gccactggca gcagccactg
     7561 gtaacaggat tagcagagcg aggtatgtag gcggtgctac agagttcttg aagtggtggc
     7621 ctaactacgg ctacactaga agaacagtat ttggtatctg cgctctgctg aagccagtta
     7681 ccttcggaaa aagagttggt agctcttgat ccggcaaaca aaccaccgct ggtagcggtg
     7741 gtttttttgt ttgcaagcag cagattacgc gcagaaaaaa aggatctcaa gaagatcctt
     7801 tgatcttttc tacggggtct gacgctcagt ggaacgaaaa ctcacgttaa gggattttgg
     7861 tcatgagatt atcaaaaagg atcttcacct agatcctttt aaattaaaaa tgaagtttta
     7921 aatcaatcta aagtatatat gagtaaactt ggtctgacag ttaccaatgc ttaatcagtg
     7981 aggcacctat ctcagcgatc tgtctatttc gttcatccat agttgcctga ctccccgtcg
     8041 tgtagataac tacgatacgg gagggcttac catctggccc cagtgctgca atgataccgc
     8101 gagacccacg ctcaccggct ccagatttat cagcaataaa ccagccagcc ggaagggccg
     8161 agcgcagaag tggtcctgca actttatccg cctccatcca gtctattaat tgttgccggg
     8221 aagctagagt aagtagttcg ccagttaata gtttgcgcaa cgttgttgcc attgctacag
     8281 gcatcgtggt gtcacgctcg tcgtttggta tggcttcatt cagctccggt tcccaacgat
     8341 caaggcgagt tacatgatcc cccatgttgt gcaaaaaagc ggttagctcc ttcggtcctc
     8401 cgatcgttgt cagaagtaag ttggccgcag tgttatcact catggttatg gcagcactgc
     8461 ataattctct tactgtcatg ccatccgtaa gatgcttttc tgtgactggt gagtactcaa
     8521 ccaagtcatt ctgagaatag tgtatgcggc gaccgagttg ctcttgcccg gcgtcaatac
     8581 gggataatac cgcgccacat agcagaactt taaaagtgct catcattgga aaacgttctt
     8641 cggggcgaaa actctcaagg atcttaccgc tgttgagatc cagttcgatg taacccactc
     8701 gtgcacccaa ctgatcttca gcatctttta ctttcaccag cgtttctggg tgagcaaaaa
     8761 caggaaggca aaatgccgca aaaaagggaa taagggcgac acggaaatgt tgaatactca
     8821 tactcttcct ttttcaatat tattgaagca tttatcaggg ttattgtctc atgagcggat
     8881 acatatttga atgtatttag aaaaataaac aaataggggt tccgcgcaca tttccccgaa
     8941 aagtgccacc tgacgtcgac ggatcgggag atcgatctcc cgatccccta gggtcgactc
     9001 tcagtacaat ctgctctgat gccgcatagt taagccagta tctgctccct gcttgtgtgt
     9061 tggaggtcgc tgagtagtgc gcgagcaaaa tttaagctac aacaaggcaa ggcttgaccg
     9121 acaattgcat gaagaatctg cttagggtta ggcgttttgc gctgcttcgc gatgtacggg
     9181 ccagatatac gcgttgacat tgattattga ctagttatta atagtaatca attacggggt
     9241 cattagttca tagcccatat atggagttcc gcgttacata acttacggta aatggcccgc
     9301 ctggctgacc gcccaacgac ccccgcccat tgacgtcaat aatgacgtat gttcccatag
     9361 taacgccaat agggactttc cattgacgtc aatgggtgga gtatttacgg taaactgccc
     9421 acttggcagt acatcaagtg tatc
//
